Addgene plasmid #141955: TFORF2169
Purpose: Lentiviral vector for overexpressing transcription factor ORFs with unique 24-bp barcodes. Barcodes facilitate identification of transcription factors in pooled screens.
Depositing lab: Feng Zhang. Depositing organization: Broad Institute. Publication: A transcription factor atlas of directed differentiation. Joung J, Ma S, Tay T, Geiger-Schuller KR, Kirchgatterer PC, Verdine VK, Guo B, Arias-Garcia MA, Allen WE, Singh A, Kuksenko O, Abudayyeh OO, Gootenberg JS, Fu Z, Macrae RK, Buenrostro JD, Regev A, Zhang F. Cell. 2023 Jan 5;186(1):209-229.e26. doi: 10.1016/j.cell.2022.11.026. PubMed 36608654.
Backbone
  Vector backbone: pLX_TRC317
  Backbone manufacturer: Broad Institute Genetic Perturbation Platform
  Backbone size w/o insert (bp): 8264
  Vector type: Mammalian Expression, Lentiviral
  Selectable markers: Puromycin
Growth in bacteria
  Bacterial resistance: Ampicillin, 100 μg/mL
  Growth temperature: 37°C
  Growth strain: NEB Stable
  Copy number: High Copy
Gene/Insert
  Gene/Insert name: BLZF1
  Species: H. sapiens (human)
  Insert size (bp): 626
  Entrez Gene: BLZF1 (a.k.a. RP1-206D15.1, GOLGIN-45, JEM-1, JEM-1s, JEM1)
  Promoter: EF1a
  Cloning method: Unknown
  Sequencing primers: 5′ GGGTGGAGACTGAAGTTAGGCCAG; 3′ CACATAGCGTAAAAGGAGCAACATAG
Terms and licenses: Academic/Nonprofit Terms; Industry Terms: Not Available to Industry
Depositor comments: NM_001320972,ENST00000367807 . The transcription factor ORF portion of this plasmid was synthesized by Genewiz. Please test multiple small colonies in case of plasmid recombination. To make this collection available in a timely manner, a portion of this collection was not fully sequenced by Addgene. If an Addgene verified full plasmid sequence is not available, please contact us prior to placing an order to request the full sequence.
How to cite: TFORF2169 was a gift from Feng Zhang (Addgene plasmid # 141955 ; http://n2t.net/addgene:141955 ; RRID:Addgene_141955)
