[The description below was written by a language model from this plasmid's Addgene catalogue record and pLannotate feature annotations shown in this document.]
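Description:
TFORF2169 is a third-generation, self-inactivating lentiviral expression plasmid built on the pLX_TRC317 backbone and belonging to a barcoded library of human transcription factor open reading frames. It is propagated in E. coli through a high-copy ColE1/pUC-type origin with ampicillin selection (AmpR), and it also carries an f1 origin and remnants of a lac/lacZα cloning region flanked by T7 and T3 promoters. The depositor notes that the plasmid can recombine in bacteria, as is common for LTR-containing vectors.

The viral portion begins with an RSV promoter fused to a truncated HIV-1 5' LTR, which drives Tat-independent production of genomic RNA in packaging cells. This is followed by the Ψ packaging signal with a gag fragment, the Rev response element for nuclear export of unspliced RNA, and a cPPT/CTS that aids nuclear import. The ΔU3 3' LTR inactivates the viral promoter after integration, and an SV40 poly(A) signal lies downstream. Inside the provirus, an SV40 early promoter/origin drives puromycin N-acetyltransferase for selection of transduced mammalian cells. A separate EF-1α promoter drives the human BLZF1 (golgin-45/JEM-1) ORF, followed by a WPRE to enhance transcript expression. The catalogue lists a 626 bp insert corresponding to a short BLZF1 isoform, and the annotation matches only part of the full-length reference protein, consistent with this. The 24-bp barcode described in the record is not annotated in the feature table. A short U6 promoter fragment sits between the ORF and the WPRE.

The construct is intended for constitutive overexpression of BLZF1, alone or in pooled screens where barcode readout identifies the delivered ORF, such as directed differentiation studies.
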