Features (pLannotate 1.2.2; 31 found; start..end, strand, type, name):
      5..231     +  promoter       RSV promoter: Rous sarcoma virus enhancer/promoter
    232..412     +  LTR            5' LTR (truncated): truncated 5' long terminal repeat (LTR) from HIV-1
    459..584     +  misc_feature   HIV-1 Ψ: packaging signal of human immunodeficiency virus type 1
    568..931     +  CDS            HIV-1 gag (fragment): gag protein from human immunodeficiency virus 1; gag
   1077..1310    +  misc_feature   RRE: The Rev response element (RRE) of HIV-1 allows for Rev-dependent mRNA export from the nucleus to the cytoplasm.
   1687..1713    +  CDS            Rev (fragment): human immunodeficiency virus 1 (HIV-1) Rev protein; rev; enhances nuclear export of unspliced and incompletely spliced viral mRNAs
   1720..1743    +  promoter       SV40 promoter (fragment): SV40 early promoter
   1744..1815    +  promoter       SV40 promoter (fragment): SV40 enhancer and early promoter
   1839..1974    +  rep_origin     SV40 ori: SV40 origin of replication
   2020..2616    +  CDS            PuroR (fragment): puromycin N-acetyltransferase; pac from Streptomyces; confers resistance to puromycin
   2665..2782    +  misc_feature   cPPT/CTS: central polypurine tract and central termination sequence of HIV-1
   2847..2913    +  CDS            small t antigen (fragment): SV40 (simian virus 40) small t antigen
   2920..4098    +  promoter       EF-1α promoter: strong constitutive promoter for human elongation factor EF-1α
   4115..4597    +  CDS            BLZF1 (fragment): GO45_HUMAN - Also known as JEM1. Experimental evidence at protein level: Swiss-Prot protein existence level 1. Required for normal Golgi structure and for protein transport from the endoplasmic reticulum (ER) through the Golgi apparatus to the cell surface. From Homo sapiens (Human).
   4652..4705    +  promoter       U6 promoter (fragment): RNA polymerase III promoter for human U6 snRNA
   4747..5335    +  misc_feature   WPRE: woodchuck hepatitis virus posttranscriptional regulatory element
   5386..5405    +  misc_feature   cPPT/CTS (fragment): central polypurine tract and central termination sequence of HIV-1
   5407..5640    +  LTR            3' LTR (ΔU3): self-inactivating 3' long terminal repeat (LTR) from HIV-1
   5718..5839    +  polyA_signal   SV40 poly(A) signal: SV40 polyadenylation signal
   5879..6014    +  rep_origin     SV40 ori: SV40 origin of replication
   6035..6053    -  promoter       T7 promoter: promoter for bacteriophage T7 RNA polymerase
   6061..6216    +  CDS            lacZα (fragment): LacZα fragment of β-galactosidase; lacZ fragment
   6221..6649    +  rep_origin     f1 ori (sequence partly withheld): f1 bacteriophage origin of replication; arrow indicates direction of (+) strand synthesis
   6702..6806    +  promoter       AmpR promoter: bla
   6807..7667    +  CDS            AmpR: β-lactamase; bla; confers resistance to ampicillin, carbenicillin, and related antibiotics
   7838..8426    +  rep_origin     ori: high-copy-number ColE1/pMB1/pBR322/pUC origin of replication
   8609..8701    +  CDS            lacI (fragment): lac repressor; lacI; The lac repressor binds to the lac operator to inhibit transcription in E. coli. This inhibition can be relieved by adding lactose or isopropyl-β-D-thiogalactopyranoside (IPTG).
   8714..8735    +  protein_bind   CAP binding site: CAP binding activates transcription in the presence of cAMP. E. coli catabolite activator protein
   8750..8780    +  promoter       lac promoter: promoter for the E. coli lac operon
   8788..8804    +  protein_bind   lac operator: The lac repressor binds to the lac operator to inhibit transcription in E. coli. This inhibition can be relieved by adding lactose or isopropyl-β-D-thiogalactopyranoside (IPTG). lac repressor encoded by lacI
   8849..8867    +  promoter       T3 promoter: promoter for bacteriophage T3 RNA polymerase
>Addgene plasmid #141955 | TFORF2169 | addgene full sequence | sequence record 395877 | Addgene NGS Result
TTAATGTAGTCTTATGCAATACTCTTGTAGTCTTGCAACATGGTAACGATGAGTTAGCAACATGCCTTAC
AAGGAGAGAAAAAGCACCGTGCATGCCGATTGGTGGAAGTAAGGTGGTACGATCGTGCCTTATTAGGAAG
GCAACAGACGGGTCTGACATGGATTGGACGAACCACTGAATTGCCGCATTGCAGAGATATTGTATTTAAG
TGCCTAGCTCGATACATAAACGGGTCTCTCTGGTTAGACCAGATCTGAGCCTGGGAGCTCTCTGGCTAAC
TAGGGAACCCACTGCTTAAGCCTCAATAAAGCTTGCCTTGAGTGCTTCAAGTAGTGTGTGCCCGTCTGTT
GTGTGACTCTGGTAACTAGAGATCCCTCAGACCCTTTTAGTCAGTGTGGAAAATCTCTAGCAGTGGCGCC
CGAACAGGGACTTGAAAGCGAAAGGGAAACCAGAGGAGCTCTCTCGACGCAGGACTCGGCTTGCTGAAGC
GCGCACGGCAAGAGGCGAGGGGCGGCGACTGGTGAGTACGCCAAAAATTTTGACTAGCGGAGGCTAGAAG
GAGAGAGATGGGTGCGAGAGCGTCAGTATTAAGCGGGGGAGAATTAGATCGCGATGGGAAAAAATTCGGT
TAAGGCCAGGGGGAAAGAAAAAATATAAATTAAAACATATAGTATGGGCAAGCAGGGAGCTAGAACGATT
CGCAGTTAATCCTGGCCTGTTAGAAACATCAGAAGGCTGTAGACAAATACTGGGACAGCTACAACCATCC
CTTCAGACAGGATCAGAAGAACTTAGATCATTATATAATACAGTAGCAACCCTCTATTGTGTGCATCAAA
GGATAGAGATAAAAGACACCAAGGAAGCTTTAGACAAGATAGAGGAAGAGCAAAACAAAAGTAAGACCAC
CGCACAGCAAGCGGCCGCTGATCTTCAGACCTGGAGGAGGAGATATGAGGGACAATTGGAGAAGTGAATT
ATATAAATATAAAGTAGTAAAAATTGAACCATTAGGAGTAGCACCCACCAAGGCAAAGAGAAGAGTGGTG
CAGAGAGAAAAAAGAGCAGTGGGAATAGGAGCTTTGTTCCTTGGGTTCTTGGGAGCAGCAGGAAGCACTA
TGGGCGCAGCGTCAATGACGCTGACGGTACAGGCCAGACAATTATTGTCTGGTATAGTGCAGCAGCAGAA
CAATTTGCTGAGGGCTATTGAGGCGCAACAGCATCTGTTGCAACTCACAGTCTGGGGCATCAAGCAGCTC
CAGGCAAGAATCCTGGCTGTGGAAAGATACCTAAAGGATCAACAGCTCCTGGGGATTTGGGGTTGCTCTG
GAAAACTCATTTGCACCACTGCTGTGCCTTGGAATGCTAGTTGGAGTAATAAATCTCTGGAACAGATTTG
GAATCACACGACCTGGATGGAGTGGGACAGAGAAATTAACAATTACACAAGCTTAATACACTCCTTAATT
GAAGAATCGCAAAACCAGCAAGAAAAGAATGAACAAGAATTATTGGAATTAGATAAATGGGCAAGTTTGT
GGAATTGGTTTAACATAACAAATTGGCTGTGGTATATAAAATTATTCATAATGATAGTAGGAGGCTTGGT
AGGTTTAAGAATAGTTTTTGCTGTACTTTCTATAGTGAATAGAGTTAGGCAGGGATATTCACCATTATCG
TTTCAGACCCACCTCCCAACCCCGAGGGGACCCATGCATTGCATCTCAATTAGTCAGCAACCAGGTGTGG
AAAGTCCCCAGGCTCCCCAGCAGGCAGAAGTATGCAAAGCATGCGTCTCAATTAGTCAGCAACCATAGTC
CCGCCCCTAACTCCGCCCATCCCGCCCCTAACTCCGCCCAGTTCCGCCCATTCTCCGCCCCATGGCTGAC
TAATTTTTTTTATTTATGCAGAGGCCGAGGCCGCCTCGGCCTCTGAGCTATTCCAGAAGTAGTGAGGAGG
CTTTTTTGGAGGCCTAGGCTTTTGCAAAAAGCTTTCTAGAGGTACCACCGGAGCTTACCATGACCGAGTA
CAAGCCCACGGTGCGCCTCGCCACCCGCGACGACGTCCCCAGGGCCGTACGCACCCTCGCCGCCGCGTTC
GCCGACTACCCCGCCACGCGCCACACCGTCGATCCGGACCGCCACATCGAGCGGGTCACCGAGCTGCAAG
AACTCTTCCTCACGCGCGTCGGGCTCGACATCGGCAAGGTGTGGGTCGCGGACGACGGCGCCGCCGTGGC
GGTCTGGACCACGCCGGAGAGCGTCGAAGCGGGGGCGGTGTTCGCCGAGATCGGCCCGCGCATGGCCGAG
TTGAGCGGTTCCCGGCTGGCCGCGCAGCAACAGATGGAAGGCCTCCTGGCGCCGCACCGGCCCAAGGAGC
CCGCGTGGTTCCTGGCCACCGTCGGCGTCTCGCCCGACCACCAGGGCAAGGGTCTGGGCAGCGCCGTCGT
GCTCCCCGGAGTGGAGGCGGCCGAGCGCGCCGGGGTGCCCGCCTTCCTGGAGACCTCCGCGCCCCGCAAC
CTCCCCTTCTACGAGCGGCTCGGCTTCACCGTCACCGCCGACGTCGAGGTGCCCGAAGGACCGCGCACCT
GGTGCATGACCCGCAAGCCCGGTGCCAGTTAACGAATTCTAGATCTTGAGACAAATGGCAGTATTCATCC
ACAATTTTAAAAGAAAAGGGGGGATTGGGGGGTACAGTGCAGGGGAAAGAATAGTAGACATAATAGCAAC
AGACATACAAACTAAAGAATTACAAAAACAAATTACAAAAATTCAAAATTTTCGGGTTTATTACAGGGAC
AGCAGAGATCCACTTTGGCGCCGGCTCGAGGCCTGCAGGTGCAAAGATGGATAAAGTTTTAAACAGAGAG
GAATCTTTGCAGCTAATGGACCTTCTAGGTCTTGAAAGGAGTGGGAATTGGCTCCGGTGCCCGTCAGTGG
GCAGAGCGCACATCGCCCACAGTCCCCGAGAAGTTGGGGGGAGGGGTCGGCAATTGAACCGGTGCCTAGA
GAAGGTGGCGCGGGGTAAACTGGGAAAGTGATGTCGTGTACTGGCTCCGCCTTTTTCCCGAGGGTGGGGG
AGAACCGTATATAAGTGCAGTAGTCGCCGTGAACGTTCTTTTTCGCAACGGGTTTGCCGCCAGAACACAG
GTAAGTGCCGTGTGTGGTTCCCGCGGGCCTGGCCTCTTTACGGGTTATGGCCCTTGCGTGCCTTGAATTA
CTTCCACCTGGCTGCAGTACGTGATTCTTGATCCCGAGCTTCGGGTTGGAAGTGGGTGGGAGAGTTCGAG
GCCTTGCGCTTAAGGAGCCCCTTCGCCTCGTGCTTGAGTTGAGGCCTGGCCTGGGCGCTGGGGCCGCCGC
GTGCGAATCTGGTGGCACCTTCGCGCCTGTCTCGCTGCTTTCGATAAGTCTCTAGCCATTTAAAATTTTT
GATGACCTGCTGCGACGCTTTTTTTCTGGCAAGATAGTCTTGTAAATGCGGGCCAAGATCTGCACACTGG
TATTTCGGTTTTTGGGGCCGCGGGCGGCGACGGGGCCCGTGCGTCCCAGCGCACATGTTCGGCGAGGCGG
GGCCTGCGAGCGCGGCCACCGAGAATCGGACGGGGGTAGTCTCAAGCTGGCCGGCCTGCTCTGGTGCCTG
GCCTCGCGCCGCCGTGTATCGCCCCGCCCTGGGCGGCAAGGCTGGCCCGGTCGGCACCAGTTGCGTGAGC
GGAAAGATGGCCGCTTCCCGGCCCTGCTGCAGGGAGCTCAAAATGGAGGACGCGGCGCTCGGGAGAGCGG
GCGGGTGAGTCACCCACACAAAGGAAAAGGGCCTTTCCGTCCTCAGCCGTCGCTTCATGTGACTCCACGG
AGTACCGGGCGCCGTCCAGGCACCTCGATTAGTTCTCGAGCTTTTGGAGTACGTCGTCTTTAGGTTGGGG
GGAGGGGTTTTATGCGATGGAGTTTCCCCACACTGAGTGGGTGGAGACTGAAGTTAGGCCAGCTTGGCAC
TTGATGTAATTCTCCTTGGAATTTGCCCTTTTTGAGTTTGGATCTTGGTTCATTCTCAAGCCTCAGACAG
TGGTTCAAAGTTTTTTTCTTCCATTTCAGGTGTCGTGAGGCTAGCACCGCCACCATGACTACTAAAAATT
TAGAAACCAAAGTCACCGTTACTTCATCCCCAATCCGAGGAGCAGGAGATGGAATGGAAACTGAGGAACC
ACCTAAATCTGTTGAAGTTACCTCCGGAGTCCAATCTAGAAAGCATCATAGTCTTCAGAGTCCATGGAAG
AAAGCAGTTCCATCAGAGAGCCCAGGAGTTCTTCAGCTAGGGAAAATGCTCACTGAAAAAGCAATGGAAG
TTAAAGCTGTAAGAATATTAGTTCCCAAAGCTGCTATAACTCATGATATCCCCAACAAAAATACAAAGGT
TAAGTCTCTGGGACATCATAAAGGAGAATTCCTTGGTCAGTCAGAGGGAGTTATAGAACCTAATAAGGAA
CTCTCAGAGGTAAAGAATGTATTGGAAAAGCTCAAGAATTCTGAAAGAAGGTTACTACAGGACAAAGAAG
GTCTTTCAAACCAGCTCCGTGTACAGACAGAGGTAAGAAGAGCCTTAATCGATAAAATGAGTACTACTCT
TTACGTCTGGACCTTTTAGTAATGAACTAGTCCGTAACTTGAAAGTATTTCGATTTCTTGGCTTTATATA
TCTTGTGGAAAGGACGACGTTCATTCGCGCATCACAGATGCACGCGTTAAGTCGACAATCAACCTCTGGA
TTACAAAATTTGTGAAAGATTGACTGGTATTCTTAACTATGTTGCTCCTTTTACGCTATGTGGATACGCT
GCTTTAATGCCTTTGTATCATGCTATTGCTTCCCGTATGGCTTTCATTTTCTCCTCCTTGTATAAATCCT
GGTTGCTGTCTCTTTATGAGGAGTTGTGGCCCGTTGTCAGGCAACGTGGCGTGGTGTGCACTGTGTTTGC
TGACGCAACCCCCACTGGTTGGGGCATTGCCACCACCTGTCAGCTCCTTTCCGGGACTTTCGCTTTCCCC
CTCCCTATTGCCACGGCGGAACTCATCGCCGCCTGCCTTGCCCGCTGCTGGACAGGGGCTCGGCTGTTGG
GCACTGACAATTCCGTGGTGTTGTCGGGGAAATCATCGTCCTTTCCTTGGCTGCTCGCCTGTGTTGCCAC
CTGGATTCTGCGCGGGACGTCCTTCTGCTACGTCCCTTCGGCCCTCAATCCAGCGGACCTTCCTTCCCGC
GGCCTGCTGCCGGCTCTGCGGCCTCTTCCGCGTCTTCGCCTTCGCCCTCAGACGAGTCGGATCTCCCTTT
GGGCCGCCTCCCCGCGTCGACTTTAAGACCAATGACTTACAAGGCAGCTGTAGATCTTAGCCACTTTTTA
AAAGAAAAGGGGGGACTGGAAGGGCTAATTCACTCCCAACGAAGACAAGATCTGCTTTTTGCTTGTACTG
GGTCTCTCTGGTTAGACCAGATCTGAGCCTGGGAGCTCTCTGGCTAACTAGGGAACCCACTGCTTAAGCC
TCAATAAAGCTTGCCTTGAGTGCTTCAAGTAGTGTGTGCCCGTCTGTTGTGTGACTCTGGTAACTAGAGA
TCCCTCAGACCCTTTTAGTCAGTGTGGAAAATCTCTAGCAGTACGTATAGTAGTTCATGTCATCTTATTA
TTCAGTATTTATAACTTGCAAAGAAATGAATATCAGAGAGTGAGAGGAACTTGTTTATTGCAGCTTATAA
TGGTTACAAATAAAGCAATAGCATCACAAATTTCACAAATAAAGCATTTTTTTCACTGCATTCTAGTTGT
GGTTTGTCCAAACTCATCAATGTATCTTATCATGTCTGGCTCTAGCTATCCCGCCCCTAACTCCGCCCAT
CCCGCCCCTAACTCCGCCCAGTTCCGCCCATTCTCCGCCCCATGGCTGACTAATTTTTTTTATTTATGCA
GAGGCCGAGGCCGCCTCGGCCTCTGAGCTATTCCAGAAGTAGTGAGGAGGCTTTTTTGGAGGCCTAGGGA
CGTACCCAATTCGCCCTATAGTGAGTCGTATTACGCGCGCTCACTGGCCGTCGTTTTACAACGTCGTGAC
TGGGAAAACCCTGGCGTTACCCAACTTAATCGCCTTGCAGCACATCCCCCTTTCGCCAGCTGGCGTAATA
GCGAAGAGGCCCGCACCGATCGCCCTTCCCAACAGTTGCGCAGCCTGAATGGCGAATGGG
[124 nt withheld, positions 6221-6344]
C
[91 nt withheld, positions 6346-6436]
A
[49 nt withheld, positions 6438-6486]
CCTTTGACGTTGGAGTCCACGTTCTTT
[37 nt withheld, positions 6514-6550]
ACCCTATCTCGGTCTATTCTTTTGATTTATAAGGGATTTTGCCGATTTCGGCCTATTGGTTAAAAAATGA
GCTGATTTAACAAAAATTTAACGCGAATTTTAACAAAATATTAACGCTTACAATTTAGGTGGCACTTTTC
GGGGAAATGTGCGCGGAACCCCTATTTGTTTATTTTTCTAAATACATTCAAATATGTATCCGCTCATGAG
ACAATAACCCTGATAAATGCTTCAATAATATTGAAAAAGGAAGAGTATGAGTATTCAACATTTCCGTGTC
GCCCTTATTCCCTTTTTTGCGGCATTTTGCCTTCCTGTTTTTGCTCACCCAGAAACGCTGGTGAAAGTAA
AAGATGCTGAAGATCAGTTGGGTGCACGAGTGGGTTACATCGAACTGGATCTCAACAGCGGTAAGATCCT
TGAGAGTTTTCGCCCCGAAGAACGTTTTCCAATGATGAGCACTTTTAAAGTTCTGCTATGTGGCGCGGTA
TTATCCCGTATTGACGCCGGGCAAGAGCAACTCGGTCGCCGCATACACTATTCTCAGAATGACTTGGTTG
AGTACTCACCAGTCACAGAAAAGCATCTTACGGATGGCATGACAGTAAGAGAATTATGCAGTGCTGCCAT
AACCATGAGTGATAACACTGCGGCCAACTTACTTCTGACAACGATCGGAGGACCGAAGGAGCTAACCGCT
TTTTTGCACAACATGGGGGATCATGTAACTCGCCTTGATCGTTGGGAACCGGAGCTGAATGAAGCCATAC
CAAACGACGAGCGTGACACCACGATGCCTGTAGCAATGGCAACAACGTTGCGCAAACTATTAACTGGCGA
ACTACTTACTCTAGCTTCCCGGCAACAATTAATAGACTGGATGGAGGCGGATAAAGTTGCAGGACCACTT
CTGCGCTCGGCCCTTCCGGCTGGCTGGTTTATTGCTGATAAATCTGGAGCCGGTGAGCGTGGGTCTCGCG
GTATCATTGCAGCACTGGGGCCAGATGGTAAGCCCTCCCGTATCGTAGTTATCTACACGACGGGGAGTCA
GGCAACTATGGATGAACGAAATAGACAGATCGCTGAGATAGGTGCCTCACTGATTAAGCATTGGTAACTG
TCAGACCAAGTTTACTCATATATACTTTAGATTGATTTAAAACTTCATTTTTAATTTAAAAGGATCTAGG
TGAAGATCCTTTTTGATAATCTCATGACCAAAATCCCTTAACGTGAGTTTTCGTTCCACTGAGCGTCAGA
CCCCGTAGAAAAGATCAAAGGATCTTCTTGAGATCCTTTTTTTCTGCGCGTAATCTGCTGCTTGCAAACA
AAAAAACCACCGCTACCAGCGGTGGTTTGTTTGCCGGATCAAGAGCTACCAACTCTTTTTCCGAAGGTAA
CTGGCTTCAGCAGAGCGCAGATACCAAATACTGTTCTTCTAGTGTAGCCGTAGTTAGGCCACCACTTCAA
GAACTCTGTAGCACCGCCTACATACCTCGCTCTGCTAATCCTGTTACCAGTGGCTGCTGCCAGTGGCGAT
AAGTCGTGTCTTACCGGGTTGGACTCAAGACGATAGTTACCGGATAAGGCGCAGCGGTCGGGCTGAACGG
GGGGTTCGTGCACACAGCCCAGCTTGGAGCGAACGACCTACACCGAACTGAGATACCTACAGCGTGAGCT
ATGAGAAAGCGCCACGCTTCCCGAAGGGAGAAAGGCGGACAGGTATCCGGTAAGCGGCAGGGTCGGAACA
GGAGAGCGCACGAGGGAGCTTCCAGGGGGAAACGCCTGGTATCTTTATAGTCCTGTCGGGTTTCGCCACC
TCTGACTTGAGCGTCGATTTTTGTGATGCTCGTCAGGGGGGCGGAGCCTATGGAAAAACGCCAGCAACGC
GGCCTTTTTACGGTTCCTGGCCTTTTGCTGGCCTTTTGCTCACATGTTCTTTCCTGCGTTATCCCCTGAT
TCTGTGGATAACCGTATTACCGCCTTTGAGTGAGCTGATACCGCTCGCCGCAGCCGAACGACCGAGCGCA
GCGAGTCAGTGAGCGAGGAAGCGGAAGAGCGCCCAATACGCAAACCGCCTCTCCCCGCGCGTTGGCCGAT
TCATTAATGCAGCTGGCACGACAGGTTTCCCGACTGGAAAGCGGGCAGTGAGCGCAACGCAATTAATGTG
AGTTAGCTCACTCATTAGGCACCCCAGGCTTTACACTTTATGCTTCCGGCTCGTATGTTGTGTGGAATTG
TGAGCGGATAACAATTTCACACAGGAAACAGCTATGACCATGATTACGCCAAGCGCGCAATTAACCCTCA
CTAAAGGGAACAAAAGCTGGAGCTGCAAGC
