>Addgene plasmid #141955 | TFORF2169 | depositor partial sequence | sequence record 278002 | Insert
ACCGCCACCATGACTACTAAAAATTTAGAAACCAAAGTCACCGTTACTTCATCCCCAATCCGAGGAGCAG
GAGATGGAATGGAAACTGAGGAACCACCTAAATCTGTTGAAGTTACCTCCGGAGTCCAATCTAGAAAGCA
TCATAGTCTTCAGAGTCCATGGAAGAAAGCAGTTCCATCAGAGAGCCCAGGAGTTCTTCAGCTAGGGAAA
ATGCTCACTGAAAAAGCAATGGAAGTTAAAGCTGTAAGAATATTAGTTCCCAAAGCTGCTATAACTCATG
ATATCCCCAACAAAAATACAAAGGTTAAGTCTCTGGGACATCATAAAGGAGAATTCCTTGGTCAGTCAGA
GGGAGTTATAGAACCTAATAAGGAACTCTCAGAGGTAAAGAATGTATTGGAAAAGCTCAAGAATTCTGAA
AGAAGGTTACTACAGGACAAAGAAGGTCTTTCAAACCAGCTCCGTGTACAGACAGAGGTAAGAAGAGCCT
TAATCGATAAAATGAGTACTACTCTTTACGTCTGGACCTTTTAGTAATGAACTAGTCCGTAACTTGAAAG
TATTTCGATTTCTTGGCTTTATATATCTTGTGGAAAGGACGACGTTCATTCGCGCATCACAGATGC
