>Addgene plasmid #141955 | TFORF2169 | depositor partial sequence | sequence record 278003 | Barcode
CGTTCATTCGCGCATCACAGATGC
